>Addgene plasmid #211795 | EC67908 | addgene full sequence | sequence record 419267 | Addgene NGS Result
CACGAAGTGATCCGTTTAAACTATCAGTGTTTGACAGGATATATTGGCGGGTAAACCTAAGAGAAAAGAG
CGTTTATTAGAATAATCGGATATTTAAAAGGGCGTGAAAAGGTTTATCCGTTCGTCCATTTGTATGTGCA
TGCCAACCACAGGGTTCCCCTCGGGAGTCAGCCGTGCGGCTGCATGAAATCCTGGCCGGTTTGTCTGATG
CCAAGCTGGCGGCCTGGCCGGCCAGCTTGGCCGCTGAAGAAACCGAGCGCCGCCGTCTAAAAAGGTGATG
TGTATTTGAGTAAAACAGCTTGCGTCATGCGGTCGCTGCGTATATGATGCGATGAGTAAATAAACAAATA
CGCAAGGGGAACGCATGAAGGTTATCGCTGTACTTAACCAGAAAGGCGGGTCAGGCAAGACGACCATCGC
AACCCATCTAGCCCGCGCCCTGCAACTCGCCGGGGCCGATGTTCTGTTAGTCGATTCCGATCCCCAGGGC
AGTGCCCGCGATTGGGCGGCCGTGCGGGAAGATCAACCGCTAACCGTTGTCGGCATCGACCGCCCGACGA
TTGACCGCGACGTGAAGGCCATCGGCCGGCGCGACTTCGTAGTGATCGACGGAGCGCCCCAGGCGGCGGA
CTTGGCTGTGTCCGCGATCAAGGCAGCCGACTTCGTGCTGATTCCGGTGCAGCCAAGCCCTTACGACATA
TGGGCCACCGCCGACCTGGTGGAGCTGGTTAAGCAGCGCATTGAGGTCACGGATGGAAGGCTACAAGCGG
CCTTTGTCGTGTCGCGGGCGATCAAAGGCACGCGCATCGGCGGTGAGGTTGCCGAGGCGCTGGCCGGGTA
CGAGCTGCCCATTCTTGAGTCCCGTATCACGCAGCGCGTGAGCTACCCAGGCACTGCCGCCGCCGGCACA
ACCGTTCTTGAATCAGAACCCGAGGGCGACGCTGCCCGCGAGGTCCAGGCGCTGGCCGCTGAAATTAAAT
CAAAACTCATTTGAGTTAATGAGGTAAAGAGAAAATGAGCAAAAGCACAAACACGCTAAGTGCCGGCCGT
CCGAGCGCACGCAGCAGCAAGGCTGCAACGTTGGCCAGCCTGGCAGACACGCCAGCCATGAAGCGGGTCA
ACTTTCAGTTGCCGGCGGAGGATCACACCAAGCTGAAGATGTACGCGGTACGCCAAGGCAAGACCATTAC
CGAGCTGCTATCTGAATACATCGCGCAGCTACCAGAGTAAATGAGCAAATGAATAAATGAGTAGATGAAT
TTTAGCGGCTAAAGGAGGCGGCATGGAAAATCAAGAACAACCAGGCACCGACGCCGTGGAATGCCCCATG
TGTGGAGGAACGGGCGGTTGGCCAGGCGTAAGCGGCTGGGTTGTCTGCCGGCCCTGCAATGGCACTGGAA
CCCCCAAGCCCGAGGAATCGGCGTGAGCGGTCGCAAACCATCCGGCCCGGTACAAATCGGCGCGGCGCTG
GGTGATGACCTGGTGGAGAAGTTGAAGGCCGCGCAGGCCGCCCAGCGGCAACGCATCGAGGCAGAAGCAC
GCCCCGGTGAATCGTGGCAAGCGGCCGCTGATCGAATCCGCAAAGAATCCCGGCAACCGCCGGCAGCCGG
TGCGTCGTCGATTAGGAAGCCGCCCAAGGGCGACGAGCAACCAGATTTTTTCGTTCCGATGCTCTATGAC
GTGGGCACCCGCGATAGTCGCAGCATCATGGACGTGGCCGTTTTCCGTCTGTCGAAGCGTGACCGACGAG
CTGGCGAGGTGATCCGCTACGAGCTTCCAGACGGGCACGTAGAGGTTTCCGCAGGGCCGGCCGGCATGGC
CAGTGTGTGGGATTACGACCTGGTACTGATGGCGGTTTCCCATCTAACCGAATCCATGAACCGATACCGG
GAAGGGAAGGGAGACAAGCCCGGCCGCGTGTTCCGTCCACACGTTGCGGACGTACTCAAGTTCTGCCGGC
GAGCCGATGGCGGAAAGCAGAAAGACGACCTGGTAGAAACCTGCATTCGGTTAAACACCACGCACGTTGC
CATGCAGCGTACGAAGAAGGCCAAGAACGGCCGCCTGGTGACGGTATCCGAGGGTGAAGCCTTGATTAGC
CGCTACAAGATCGTAAAGAGCGAAACCGGGCGGCCGGAGTACATCGAGATCGAGCTAGCTGATTGGATGT
ACCGCGAGATTACAGAAGGCAAGAACCCGGACGTGCTGACGGTTCACCCCGATTACTTTTTGATCGATCC
CGGCATCGGCCGTTTTCTCTACCGCCTGGCACGCCGCGCCGCAGGCAAGGCAGAAGCCAGATGGTTGTTC
AAGACGATCTACGAACGCAGTGGCAGCGCCGGAGAGTTCAAGAAGTTCTGTTTCACCGTGCGCAAGCTGA
TCGGGTCAAATGACCTGCCGGAGTACGATTTGAAGGAGGAGGCGGGGCAGGCTGGCCCGATCCTAGTCAT
GCGCTACCGCAACCTGATCGAGGGCGAAGCATCCGCCGGTTCCTAATGTACGGAGCAGATGCTAGGGCAA
ATTGCCCTAGCAGGGGAAAAAGGTCGAAAAAGCTTCTTTCCTGTGGATAGCACGTACATTGGGAACCCAA
AGCCGTACATTGGGAACCGGAACCCGTACATTGGGAACCCAAAGCCGTACATTGGGAACCGGTCACACAT
GTAAGTGACTGATATAAAAGAGAAAAAAGGCGATTTTTCCGCCTAAAACTCTTTAAAACTTATTAAAACT
CTTAAAACCCGCCTGGCCTGTGCATAACTGTCTGGCCAGCGCACAGCCGAACAGCTGCAAAAAGCGCCCA
CATCAAGGCTCCGAGTGCGCGGAACCCCTATTTGTTTATTTTTCTAAATACATTCAAATATGTATCCGCT
CATGAGACAATAACCCTGATAAATGCTTCAATAATATTGAAAAAGGAAGAGTATGGCTAAAATGAGAATA
TCACCGGAATTGAAAAAACTGATCGAAAAATACCGCTGCGTAAAAGATACGGAAGGAATGTCTCCTGCTA
AGGTATATAAGCTGGTGGGAGAAAATGAAAACCTATATTTAAAAATGACGGACAGCCGGTATAAAGGGAC
CACCTATGATGTGGAACGGGAAAAGGACATGATGCTATGGCTGGAAGGAAAGCTGCCTGTTCCAAAGGTC
CTGCACTTTGAACGGCATGATGGCTGGAGCAATCTGCTCATGAGTGAGGCCGATGGCGTCCTTTGCTCGG
AAGAGTATGAAGATGAACAAAGCCCTGAAAAGATTATCGAGCTGTATGCGGAGTGCATCAGGCTCTTTCA
CTCCATCGACATATCGGATTGTCCCTATACGAATAGCTTAGACAGCCGCTTAGCCGAATTGGATTACTTA
CTGAATAACGATCTGGCCGATGTGGATTGCGAAAACTGGGAAGAGGACACTCCATTTAAAGATCCGCGCG
AGCTGTATGATTTTTTAAAGACGGAAAAGCCCGAAGAGGAACTTGTCTTTTCCCACGGCGACCTGGGAGA
CAGCAACATCTTTGTGAAAGATGGCAAAGTAAGTGGCTTTATTGATCTTGGGAGAAGCGGCAGGGCGGAC
AAGTGGTATGACATTGCCTTCTGCGTCCGGTCGCTCAGGGAGGATATCGGGGAAGAACAGTATGTCGAGC
TATTTTTTGACTTACTGGGGATCAAGCCTGATTGGGAGAAAATAAAATATTATATTTTACTGGATGAATT
GTTTTAGCTGTCAGACCAAGTTTACTCATATATACTTTAGATTGATTTAAAACTTCATTTTTAATTTAAA
AGGATCTAGGTGAAGATCCTTTTTGATAATCTCATGACCAAAATCCCTTAACGTGAGTTTTCGTTCCACT
GAGCGTCAGACCCCGTAGAAAAGATCAAAGGATCTTCTTGAGATCCTTTTTTTCTGCGCGTAATCTGCTG
CTTGCAAACAAAAAAACCACCGCTACCAGCGGTGGTTTGTTTGCCGGATCAAGAGCTACCAACTCTTTTT
CCGAAGGTAACTGGCTTCAGCAGAGCGCAGATACCAAATACTGTTCTTCTAGTGTAGCCGTAGTTAGGCC
ACCACTTCAAGAACTCTGTAGCACCGCCTACATACCTCGCTCTGCTAATCCTGTTACCAGTGGCTGCTGC
CAGTGGCGATAAGTCGTGTCTTACCGGGTTGGACTCAAGACGATAGTTACCGGATAAGGCGCAGCGGTCG
GGCTGAACGGGGGGTTCGTGCACACAGCCCAGCTTGGAGCGAACGACCTACACCGAACTGAGATACCTAC
AGCGTGAGCTATGAGAAAGCGCCACGCTTCCCGAAGGGAGAAAGGCGGACAGGTATCCGGTAAGCGGCAG
GGTCGGAACAGGAGAGCGCACGAGGGAGCTTCCAGGGGGAAACGCCTGGTATCTTTATAGTCCTGTCGGG
TTTCGCCACCTCTGACTTGAGCGTCGATTTTTGTGATGCTCGTCAGGGGGGCGGAGCCTATGGAAAAACG
CCAGCAACGCGGCCTTTTTACGGTTCCTGCTCGGATCTGTTGGACCGGACAGTAGTCATGGTTGATGGGC
TGCCTGTATCGAGTGGTGATTTTGTGCCGAGCTGCCGGTCGGGGAGCTGTTGGCTGGCTGGTGGCAGGAT
ATATTGTGGTGTAAACAAATTGACGCTTAGACAACTTAATAACACATTGCGGACGTTTTTAATGTACTGG
GGTTGAACACTCTGTGCCGAATTCGGATCCAGCGATCTGGATTTTAGTACTGGATTTTGGTTTTAGGAAT
TAGAAATTTTATTGATAGAAGTATTTTACAAATACAAATACATACTAAGGGTTTCTTATATGCTCAACAC
ATGAGCGAAACCCTATAGGAACCCTAATTCCCTTATCTGGGAACTACTCACACATTATTATGGAGAAACT
CGAGCTTGTCGATCGACTCTAGCTAGAGAAGCCTATTCCTTTGCCCTCGGACGAGTGCTGGGGCGTCGGT
TTCCACTATCGGCGAGTACTTCTACACAGCCATCGGTCCAGACGGCCGCGCTTCTGCGGGCGATTTGTGT
ACGCCCGACAGTCCCGGCTCCGGATCGGACGATTGCGTCGCATCGACCCTGCGCCCAAGCTGCATCATCG
AAATTGCCGTCAACCAAGCTCTGATAGAGTTGGTCAAGACCAATGCGGAGCATATACGCCCGGAGCCGCG
GCGATCCTGCAAGCTCCGGATGCCTCCGCTCGAAGTAGCGCGTCTGCTGCTCCATACAAGCCAACCACGG
CCTCCAGAAGAAGATGTTGGCGACCTCGTATTGGGAATCCCCGAACATCGCCTCGCTCCAGTCAATGACC
GCTGTTATGCGGCCATTGTCCGTCAGGACATTGTTGGAGCCGAAATCCGCGTGCACGAGGTGCCGGACTT
CGGGGCAGTCCTCGGCCCAAAGCATCAGCTCATCGAGAGCCTGCGCGACGGACGCACTGACGGTGTCGTC
CATCACAGTTTGCCAGTGATACACATGGGGATCAGCAATCGCGCATATGAAATCACGCCATGTAGTGTAT
TGACCGATTCCTTGCGGTCCGAATGGGCCGAACCCGCTCGTCTGGCTAAGATCGGCCGCAGCGATCGCAT
CCATGGCCTCCGCGACCGGCTGCAGTTATCATCATCATCATAGACACACGAAATAAAGTAATCAGATTAT
CAGTTAAAGCTATGTAATATTTACACCATAACCAATCAATTAAAAAATAGATCAGTTTAAAGAAAGATCA
AAGCTCAAAAAAATAAAAAGAGAAAAGGGTCCTAACCAAGAAAATGAAGGAGAAAAACTAGAAATTTACC
TGCAGAACAGCGGGCAGTTCGGTTTCAGGCAGGTCTTGCAACGTGACACCCTGTGCACGGCGGGAGATGC
AATAGGTCAGGCTCTCGCTGAATTCCCCAATGTCAAGCACTTCCGGAATCGGGAGCGCGGCCGATGCAAA
GTGCCGATAAACATAACGATCTTTGTAGAAACCATCGGCGCAGCTATTTACCCGCAGGACATATCCACGC
CCTCCTACATCGAAGCTGAAAGCACGAGATTCTTCGCCCTCCGAGAGCTGCATCAGGTCGGAGACGCTGT
CGAACTTTTCGATCAGAAACTTCTCGACAGACGTCGCGGTGAGTTCAGGCTTTTTCATTCTGCAAAAGAG
AACCAGACAACAGGGTAAGTGCCTAGCAGTAAACAAACAGAACTCATCACAAGCAAACAGCAACATCATA
TTCATACCAACAGGTCATGTGTGTTCATCACATCATTAGTACTAAGCATGCCATCATCCAAGTATATCAA
AGTAAGGGCAAAGAGCATGCATGATCATCAGGTGCACAAAAGAATCATCAAATTGTAGCAGTACATATCT
TCATCTATCATGCATATCTATCCATAACAGGACGATGCATGTTGACCAGGTAAAAGCTACAGGATCCTAT
AGGAACAGCAGCGTATATATCTTCACCAATCTTAGCATCTTAATCATGTGGCACATGCAGTTTCAATTTA
AGCACATGAGCTAGTTGATTATGAGGTACCAGAGAATCATCAAACTGATGTAGCAGCATATATCCTCATC
TATCATGCAATCTAATCTAATCTAACTAAACAGGAAAGGTGTGCTATTCAGTTAAAAGCTACCGCATCAT
ATACAAACGGCAGCATAAGAAAAAGCATAATCATCTTAATCATGCAACAAACGCAGATTCATAATAAGCC
CAAGAGCTAGCTTGTGATGATCTTATTCTACTCTGATCTACAGCAATCAGATAACGACCTAACCTTGCAC
ATGGCAACAAAACAATCGATCGGACGAATCAGTTGTTTGTTCCTAGCTAGCACCATCGAACCAGATAATA
GATGCACGTACAGATCCCGAAAACGAACCCAAAAACAGGGCAGACCTAGCTGAACCTAGGCAGCGACCCA
GCAGATCGTGAGAACGATCTCATCTACGAACAGCCTAGAAGCAACCCCACGATTCCCGGACAAACGACCT
AAAATCCCCACAAATCACATGAGCATGACAGGATAAACAGCGGAACCGATCAGATCTACACGAAAACCCC
ACCTCCCAGCCACCCACGATCAGGAAACACGCGGATCTAGCATGATTTCGTCAACGCCTCAGCCTAGTTC
CTAGCCACAGACCAAGCAGAACCACCAAACCACGCCGAGCGAGGAGATGGGGCAAGAGGACGGGGGACAC
GATCGCCGTACCTTGAAGCGGGGGAAGGATCGCCGAGGGTCGCGAGAAGAGCAATTTGGATTTGGAACCC
GGGGGTTGTGCGCTCCGAACGATCAGACGATGTGAGATTGTGGGAAGAGGCGCGGAGGGCCCTGTATTTA
TGGGCTGCGACGGGGGGAGGAGAGGTGGGGAGGGTTGGGGAAGGAATCCCCCACCCGTGCCGTGACGGTT
CCGGGCCGTGTGAGAGGAGCCCGCTCGTGTCCGCCACGCAATTTCCGCGATCGGAGCGGAGCTTTCGAGA
GGCGGCTGGATGGTTGGTGGCCGTTAGATTTGTAGACGCCGTTAACGCCTCGCCTCCACCGGGAAGAGTT
TTGAGCAGCCGCTTATGACAATGGCTTAACGACGTTAGACGGAGCGTTAGTGGCAGGCCATGATAGAATA
GACGTATTGCAATGGGATTATAATTAAATAAATAAGAATATAATAAGATATGGCAAGTCGGCACTCATGA
CATGGTGTCCGAAATGATAGTGCTCACTTTCTTAGCCGAGAAAGTTGACGCGACTGATTTAGAAGTTAAG
ATATTATTTCTCTCTTCTTTTCTTTCCTCGTCATATAAGGATGAAATAAACTTTAGAGATTGCCGGTAGT
GATTTTGGATTTCGGCGATCAGGCTTGGTTTGCCGGTTTCGGACGGTGTGCCTTAGGCCACCCGCAGTGT
ATCTTGTAATGTTCAACCGATAAGCAAGGGTGGGGCTCAAGCAAGTAGTAAACAACTATGTCAAATGTCA
CCATGGTTATGGTCTTGTTTAGTTGGCTTCCTCCGCAAGAATTCAAGCTTAGCGTCGATCTAGTAACATA
GATGACACCGCGCGCGATAATTTATCCTAGTTTGCGCGCTATATTTTGTTTTCTATCGCGTATTAAATGT
ATAATTGCGGGACTCTAATCATAAAAACCCATCTCATAAATAACGTCATGCATTACATGTTAATTATTAC
ATGCTTAACGTAATTCAACAGAAATTATATGATAATCATCGCAAGACCGGCAACAGGATTCAATCTTAAG
AAACTTTATTGCCAAATGTTTGAACGATCTGCTTGACAAGCTCATTTCTTCTTCTTAGCCTGACCAGCTT
TCTTAGTAGCAGCAGGCCTCTTGTGCTTAACGGAGGTCTGAGCGTACTCAAGCCACTCTTTGTTGGAGAT
GGCGATCTTCACCTTGTCCAGCTTCTCATCTTCCGCTTTCTTAAACTGCCCGATAGCCCAGAGAACCTAT
AACACGGGAGAAACCAAAAAGCAAACTCATTTCACGCCAAATACTACAGATTTCTCAAAAATTAAGTTAT
AATCCATATATCCTGACAAGAAATTGATTAAAACACAGTTGCTTTACCTTTCTCGCAATGTTGTAAGCCC
CGTTTGCATCAGCATTCTTCGGCAGGATAGCGTTCTCTTGAGCCTCATAGTTACGGCTGTCGTAGAAGAT
CCCGTCAGAGTTCTTGACCGGAGAGATAAGGAAGTCCACATCGGTCCTTCCGGTGATAGAGTTCCTCATC
TGGAGCATGAGAGACATGAGGGCCATGAATGAGCTGTAGAATGCCTTGTCGCTCTGCTCGCACAAAAGAG
CCCTGATATCACCCTGCTGGTAGTTGATGCCGTACTTGTTGAACAGTTCTTTGTAGGCAGAGGTGAGGCA
CACTTCTTCCCAGTCGAACACGTTGTTTTTCTTCGGATTTCGGAAGATCCTGATACGGTTCCCGTAGGAG
TAGAGCTTCCACTTCTTAATGTAGTCGGCGTCGGTCCTGCTGAAGTTCTTATAGTCGAGAGCGAACTCGA
AAAGATCCTCTTCCGGCACGTACATGATCCTGTCGAAAGACGAGATGAACTTCTTGCTGTCGGCGATCGA
GGTGTACTTGGTCTTGAGCAGGTTCACGAAACCAGTAGAAGGATCGATCTTGCTGGTGAGCCAAGCAGGG
ATATAGAAGATGAAGCCGTTCTGGGTGCTCATGCTCTTGAAGGACTCGAACTTGTTCGTGATCTGGTATC
CCTTAAGAGCACCACCGGTAGCGCAAGGGTTGCTCTTTTTGTCCACCATGTAGTTGAGCTTGTCGATGAG
CATCTTCTCGAACTTTTGGTAGACCTGCTTCTCAACCTGTAGCAATAATTAAAACAAAAATACCACAAAC
AGTTAGAACTGAGGCAAGAAGAATGAATGCAGAGAAAAAAAATCTTAGCTATTCATGGAAATGGAAGTGC
GACGAACACCTAAAATGCAAGGAGCATAACCAAATGCAGAACTTACCTTCACTCTACTGTTCTTGAACCC
AGAGTTGAGGTCCTCAAGAGCGATCACAGCATCGTACTTTTCCACCAGCTCGCAGATCTTATGCACCACC
TGAGAGATGTAGCCGGCCTTCAACTCTTTGATGTTTTCGATAGAAGTCCAGTTCTGCCTGGCCTCGAAAC
GCTCTTTTTCTTTCTTATCGAGGAGTGAGTGGTAGTCGGTCTTGATCCTGATGCCGTTGAAATTGTTGAT
AATCTCGTTCAGGCTGTACTGCTCGACGATGTTTCCCTTTCCGTCCACCACAACGATGTAGAGGAGGTTT
CTCTCACCACGATCGATTCCGATCACGTAAGGGTTATCATCGTGCTTGAGCAGCACCCTCACCTTTAATT
GTAGAAAACCAGTAAAACATGGACAATTAGGAGGCATCGATTATCTAACCAAAGACTTTAACAACACTAA
TCTGCCACTAATATTCATGAGAAGTCCTTACCTCGGTATTGATCTTGAAGATGTTCTTCGGGCACTTGTT
GATAGCGATCGGGATATGAAGCTCGTACTGGTCCTCGCTGAACCTTTTGTCCTTGTAGACGTCGTAAGAC
AGCGTGGTGGTCTTTTTCGGGTTGTCAGGATTCTTGTTAGCGATTGGAGAGTTGGCCGGGTGAACAACCA
ACTCTTCTTTCTTGAGTGAGGCCCTACGCATGAAGAGTTCAGCACCACCAGAAAGTCTGATCTGCCCGTG
GTTGTTCTCGTCGAAAAGCAGCTTGAAGTACATCGTATGGAGGTTAGGAGTTCCGTGGCTCTTGTCGGAG
AAGTCCTTGTTATAGATCTGGAACATGTAGAGCTTGCCCTCTTCGACCAACTTGTCAACCTGTTATAACA
GTAAAAATTACTTTAGAAACAAAACAAAAGTGTGGTCTTTTAGGAATGATTATTGATCAGTTCATAGTTT
AAAATCTTGTGTTTTTATCGTAAAAGTGTGGACCAGGATTTACCTCTTTCTTGGAGGCGCTCTCGAAGCT
AACTTTGTAACCCTGTTCCTCAACCTCACGGTAGAACCCGGCGATATCCTTGTACTTTTCTGTCTCGCTG
AAGTTAAAGTCGTAAGCGTTAGACCACTTCGGGTAACGCGAGATGCTGTCCTTGAAGAAATCGATGAGCT
TGTGGCAGTCGTTGAGGTTGAACATGTCGCCTTTCTTGAAGGTCCCGTTCTTGTAGATTTTCTGGATGTC
CTCAGACGGGTTGTAGTAGGCCATCCATTTCTTGCTGAAGAACACCTTAGGAAGCATCTTGTTCGGTCCC
GGAAGGAGCTTGTAGTTGATCTTCTCATAGTTCCCGTTCACGTCATCCTTGTCGATCTTTTGGAGGCACT
TGGCGTATTTCTTGTCCATGATGGCCAGGTAGTACTTAGACCCGTACCTAATGAATTAATAGAAAAATCA
GGCAAATTAGAAAAGAAATAATTCTCAAAAGAGAACAACTGAGGTCAGAAAATAGCATTCATCAACTGAA
ACTAGGTATTTCTTCATATGATACTAACCTGAGGATGGTGGCCCTGTAATCTGTCTCTTTGTCTTTGTCC
CATCCGCCCATGAACTGCGGGTTCTGAAAGTACAACTTGAACTTGTCCTTGCTGTAAGGCTTCTGGGTCA
CGTAGTTTCTGATGGCGTCGTAGATATGGTCCACCTTGAGGAGGATATCGTAAGCGAGCACGAAATCCCC
GTAGAAAGACTCGTCCCTATTAGTCTCTTTGCCCTCTCCGAAGAAGGCCTTGATATAGTTCTCGAAGGAC
TTCACGCTGTCGAGCAAATCCTTCATGATCGCGACGACAGCGTCGTTCTTCTTCAGACTCTTCTCGAGGA
CGAAATCAGCATCGAACAACTTCTCAGAGGACCCGTACACCTAATAATATCATCAGAGGAAAACTCAATT
CTTATATCTTACAGAAATGAACAACAAAATACATGTAGCAGAGAGGAAAACAATCATAAGTAACAACTTA
CCTTGTAGATCTCGTCGACCTTCTGGATGATGATCTCTTTGAGCTTCTCGACCACGCTGAGATCAGCATC
AGCGTATTCTTGAAGCTGCTCGAGGCTGAAAGAGCCGATCTTCTTGAACGACTTACGCCTGTCATCCTCG
TACTTCTCAGTGACGACAGCCTTCTTCTTGAGGTGGATGTCATCGTACTCAGCATTCCACTTGTCCCTGA
TCACGTTCCACTCGCCGAAAATATCCTTGCTGATGGTGCTGATAGCAGGTCCGTTCTTAACGAAGATCCC
AGCGCTGCTGTACTCGTCGAAGTTCTTGAAAAGCTTCTCCAACTTCTTGATGGACGAGAAGATCTCGCTG
TTCTTGTTGAGGGTGTTACGGAAAACCTCAAGCACTTCCTCGTCAGAGGTGTAACCCTCACCGTAAAATG
AGAGGCTCTCACGATCAGAGAGAACCTGCAAGAAACAGCAAAGAGAGAGTTAAGATATAAGTGAACAAGA
AAGTCTTGGGATCGACATACATACAATCAATTGATCAAATTCCTAGGATTAAACATATGAAATAGGAAAG
ACAGACCTGCTTGTAGAGCGGCTTGAACTTCGGGAGCTTCTGCTTCGTTTTCTGGTTGTACAGGTTGATG
TACTCGTTGAGTCCCTTAATCTTCTCCCCAGACTCGGTCACGAATCCTCCGATAATAGCGTTGTACACGT
CGATGCCCTCTTGGGTGAGAACGAAGTTGAAGAACTCCCCTTCAAAAAAGTCCTCGACGTCGTAGTCGCT
GTTGAGGATCTTCTCTTTGATTTCTTGCACCTCGTGCTTATCGAAGATGGCGTCCACCTGAGATTGTTTG
CAAAGAAAAATCTCAAAGCATGTACAATCTATAAACTTATGATGGAAAAAGAAAAGAAAGGTAACTAAGG
AATGTTACCTTCTCGAAGATGTCCATGTTGCTGATGTAACGCGTGAGGTTCTCGTTGATGCATCTGAAAG
CGATAGAGGTGCTCTTGGCCTCTTCGCTGAACATGTTTTCCCTGTTTCTGAAGAATCCGGTGAAGGCAGT
AGTGAATCCGTTGAAGCTGTTCACGAGAGCGATCTCATCCTTATCGTCCAGGAACTCAGGCAGGATTGTC
TCGATAATATCCTTCTTGAAGAGGCTCTTGTATCCCTCGTTTCCCTTGAAAGCCTTGGCGATCTCTTTAC
GGAGGTTGATCTCGAGGTTCTCAAGCTCTTTGTTCTCTTTCTCGGTCCTGGTTTTCTTACGGAAGAGGCT
GATGTAGTTGTTGAGGTTCTTGAGCTTGATGCTGTGGAGCACATCGTTGATGAAGCTGAGGTAGTACCTG
TCGAGGAGCTTCTTCACGCCCTTGTAATCTTCAGCTCTCTTCTCATCCTCGACGAGGAGCCTCTTGTTGT
CGATATTCTCTTGGGTCTTTCCCACAGGGATAGCCTTGAACCTGAGGGTCTTAGAGAGGCTGTAGCAGTT
GGTAAACTTCTCGAGCTTGCTCATTCCTGCAGAAGTAACACCAAACAACAGGGTGAGCATCGACAAAAGA
AACAGTACCAAGCAAATAAATAGCGTATGAAGGCAGGGCTAAAAAAATCCACATATAGCTGCTGCATATG
CCATCATCCAAGTATATCAAGATCAAAATAATTATAAAACATACTTGTTTATTATAATAGATAGGTACTC
AAGGTTAGAGCATATGAATAGATGCTGCATATGCCATCATGTATATGCATCAGTAAAACCCACATCAACA
TGTATACCTATCCTAGATCGATATTTCCATCCATCTTAAACTCGTAACTATGAAGATGTATGACACACAC
ATACAGTTCCAAAATTAATAAATACACCAGGTAGTTTGAAACAGTATTCTACTCCGATCTAGAACGAATG
AACGACCGCCCAACCACACCACATCATCACAACCAAGCGAACAAAAAGCATCTCTGTATATGCATCAGTA
AAACCCGCATCAACATGTATACCTATCCTAGATCGATATTTCCATCCATCATCTTCAATTCGTAACTATG
AATATGTATGGCACACACATACAGATCCAAAATTAATAAATCCACCAGGTAGTTTGAAACAGAATTCTAC
TCCGATCTAGAACGACCGCCCAACCAGACCACATCATCACAACCAAGACAAAAAAAAGCATGAAAAGATG
ACCCGACAAACAAGTGCACGGCATATATTGAAATAAAGGAAAAGGGCAAACCAAACCCTATGCAACGAAA
CAAAAAAAATCATGAAATCGATCCCGTCTGCGGAACGGCTAGAGCCATCCCAGGATTCCCCAAAGAGAAA
CACTGGCAAGTTAGCAATCAGAACGTGTCTGACGTACAGGTCGCATCCGTGTACGAACGCTAGCAGCACG
GATCTAACACAAACACGGATCTAACACAAACATGAACAGAAGTAGAACTACCGGGCCCTAACCATGGACC
GGAACGCCGATCTAGAGAAGGTAGAGAGGGGGGGGGGGGAGGACGAGCGGCGTACCTTGAAGCGGAGGTG
CCGACGGGTGGATTTGGGGGAGATCTGGTTGTGTGTGTGTGCGCTCCGAACAACACGAGGTTGGGGAAAG
AGGGTGTGGAGGGGGTGTCTATTTATTACGGCGGGCGRGGAAGGGAAAGCGAAGGAGCGGKGGGAAAGGA
ATCCCCCGTAGCTGCCGTGCCGTGAGAGGAGGAGGAGGCCGCCTGCCGTGCCGGCTCACGTCTGCCGCTC
CGCCACGCAATTTCTGGATGCCGACAGCGGAGCAAGTCCAACGGTGGAGCGGAACTCTCGAGAGGGGTCC
AGAGGCAGCGACAGAGATGCCGTGCCGTCTGCTTCGCTTGGCCCGACGCGACGCTGCTGGTTCGCTGGTT
GGTGTCCGTTAGACTCGTCGACGGCGTTTAACAGGCTGGCATTATCTACTCGAAACAAGAAAAATGTTTC
CTTAGTTTTTTTAATTTCTTAAAGGGTATTTGTTTAATTTTTAGTCACTTTATTTTATTCTATTTTATAT
CTAAATTATTAAATAAAAAAACTAAAATAGAGTTTTAGTTTTCTTAATTTAGAGGCTAAAATAGAATAAA
ATAGATGTACTAAAAAAATTAGTCTATAAAAACCATTAACCCTAAACCCTAAATGGATGTACTAATAAAA
TGGATGAAGTATTATATAGGTGAAGCTATTTGCAAAAAAAAAGGAGAACACATGCACACTAAAAAGATAA
AACTGTAGAGTCCTGTTGTCAAAATACTCAATTGTCCTTTAGACCATGTCTAACTGTTCATTTATATGAT
TCTCTAAAACACTGATATTATTGTAGTACTATAGATTATATTATTCGTAGAGTAAAGTTTAAATATATGT
ATAAAGATAGATAAACTGCACTTCAAACAAGTGTGACAAAAAAAATATGTGGTAATTTTTTATAACTTAG
ACATGCAATGCTCATTATCTCTAGAGAGGGGCACGACCGGGTCACGCTGCACCTCCACTATGCCTGAGAC
CCAATACGCAAACCGCCTCTCCCCGCGCGTTGGCCGATTCATTAATGCAGCTGGCACGACAGGTTTCCCG
ACTGGAAAGCGGGCAGTGAGCGCAACGCAATTAATGTGAGTTAGCTCACTCATTAGGCACCCCAGGCTTT
ACACTTTATGCTTCCGGCTCGTATGTTGTGTGGAATTGTGAGCGGATAACAATTTCACACATACTAGAGA
AAGAGGAGAAATACTAGATGGCTTCCTCCGAGGACGTTATCAAAGAGTTCATGCGTTTCAAAGTTCGTAT
GGAAGGTTCCGTTAACGGTCACGAGTTCGAAATCGAAGGTGAAGGTGAAGGTCGTCCGTACGAAGGTACC
CAGACCGCTAAACTGAAAGTTACCAAAGGTGGTCCGCTGCCGTTCGCTTGGGACATCCTGTCCCCGCAGT
TCCAGTACGGTTCCAAAGCTTACGTTAAACACCCGGCTGACATCCCGGACTACCTGAAACTGTCCTTCCC
GGAAGGTTTCAAATGGGAACGTGTTATGAACTTCGAGGACGGTGGTGTTGTTACCGTTACCCAGGACTCC
TCCCTGCAAGACGGTGAGTTCATCTACAAAGTTAAACTGCGTGGTACCAACTTCCCGTCCGACGGTCCGG
TTATGCAGAAAAAAACCATGGGTTGGGAAGCTTCCACCGAACGTATGTACCCGGAGGACGGTGCTCTGAA
AGGTGAAATCAAAATGCGTCTGAAACTGAAAGACGGTGGTCACTACGACGCTGAAGTTAAAACCACCTAC
ATGGCTAAAAAACCGGTTCAGCTGCCGGGTGCTTACAAAACCGACATCAAACTGGACATCACCTCCCACA
ACGAGGACTACACCATCGTTGAACAGTACGAACGTGCTGAAGGTCGTCACTCCACCGGTGCTTAATAACG
CTGATAGTGCTAGTGTAGATCGCTACTAGAGCCAGGCATCAAATAAAACGAAAGGCTCAGTCGAAAGACT
GGGCCTTTCGTTTTATCTGTTGTTTGTCGGTGAACGCTCTCTACTAGAGTCACACTGGCTCACCTTCGGG
TGGGCCTTTCTGCGTTTATAGGTCTCAGGGATTACGAATTCCCATGGGGAGGTGCAGCGTGACCCGGTCG
TGCCCCTCTCTAGAGATAATGAGCATTGCATGTCTAAGTTATAAAAAATTACCACATATTTTTTTTGTCA
CACTTGTTTGAAGTGCAGTTTATCTATCTTTATACATATATTTAAACTTTACTCTACGAATAATATAATC
TATAGTACTACAATAATATCAGTGTTTTAGAGAATCATATAAATGAACAGTTAGACATGGTCTAAAGGAC
AATTGAGTATTTTGACAACAGGACTCTACAGTTTTATCTTTTTAGTGTGCATGTGTTCTCCTTTTTTTTT
GCAAATAGCTTCACCTATATAATACTTCATCCATTTTATTAGTACATCCATTTAGGGTTTAGGGTTAATG
GTTTTTATAGACTAATTTTTTTAGTACATCTATTTTATTCTATTTTAGCCTCTAAATTAAGAAAACTAAA
ACTCTATTTTAGTTTTTTTATTTAATAATTTAGATATAAAATAGAATAAAATAAAGTGACTAAAAATTAA
ACAAATACCCTTTAAGAAATTAAAAAAACTAAGGAAACATTTTTCTTGTTTCGAGTAGATAATGCCAGCC
TGTTAAACGCCGTCGACGAGTCTAACGGACACCAACCAGCGAACCAGCAGCGTCGCGTCGGGCCAAGCGA
AGCAGACGGCACGGCATCTCTGTCGCTGCCTCTGGACCCCTCTCGAGAGTTCCGCTCCACCGTTGGACTT
GCTCCGCTGTCGGCATCCAGAAATTGCGTGGCGGAGCGGCAGACGTGAGCCGGCACGGCAGGCGGCCTCC
TCCTCCTCTCACGGCACGGCAGCTACGGGGGATTCCTTTCCCACCGCTCCTTCGCTTTCCCTTCCTCGCC
CGCCGTAATAAATAGACACCCCCTCCACACCCTCTTTCCCCAACCTCGTGTTGTTCGGAGCGCACACACA
CACAACCAGATCTCCCCCAAATCCACCCGTCGGCACCTCCGCTTCAAGGTACGCCGCTCGTCCTCCCCCC
CCCCCCCYCTCTMCCTTCTCTAGATCGGCGTTCCGGTCCATGGTTAGGGCCCGGTAGTTCTACTTCTGTT
CATGTTTGTGTTAGATCCGTGTTTGTGTTAGATCCGTGCTGCTAGCGTTCGTACACGGATGCGACCTGTA
CGTCAGACACGTTCTGATTGCTAACTTGCCAGTGTTTCTCTTTGGGGAATCCTGGGATGGCTCTAGCCGT
TCCGCAGACGGGATCGATTTCATGATTTTTTTTGTTTCGTTGCATAGGGTTTGGTTTGCCCTTTTCCTTT
ATTTCAATATATGCCGTGCACTTGTTTGTCGGGTCATCTTTTCATGCTTTTTTTTGTCTTGGTTGTGATG
ATGTGGTCTGGTTGGGCGGTCGTTCTAGATCGGAGTAGAATTCTGTTTCAAACTACCTGGTGGATTTATT
AATTTTGGATCTGTATGTGTGTGCCATACATATTCATAGTTACGAATTGAAGATGATGGATGGAAATATC
GATCTAGGATAGGTATACATGTTGATGCGGGTTTTACTGATGCATATACAGAGATGCTTTTTGTTCGCTT
GGTTGTGATGATGTGGTGTGGTTGGGCGGTCGTTCATTCGTTCTAGATCGGAGTAGAATACTGTTTCAAA
CTACCTGGTGTATTTATTAATTTTGGAACTGTATGTGTGTGTCATACATCTTCATAGTTACGAGTTTAAG
ATGGATGGAAATATCGATCTAGGATAGGTATACATGTTGATGTGGGTTTTACTGATGCATATACATGATG
GCATATGCAGCATCTATTCATATGCTCTAACCTTGAGTACCTATCTATTATAATAAACAAGTATGTTTTA
TAATTATTTTGATCTTGATATACTTGGATGATGGCATATGCAGCAGCTATATGTGGATTTTTTTAGCCCT
GCCTTCATACGCTATTTATTTGCTTGGTACTGTTTCTTTTGTCGATGCTCACCCTGTTGTTTGGTGTTAC
TTCTGCAGGAATGGCTAGTGAAGCTCGAAAAACAAAGAAAAAAATCAAAGGGATTCAGCAAGCCACTGCA
GGAGTCTCACAAGACACTTCGGAAAATCCTAACAAAACAATAGTTCCTGCAGCATTACCACAGCTCACCC
CTACCTTGGTGTCACTGCTGGAGGTGATTGAACCCGAGGTGTTGTATGCAGGATATGATAGCTCTGTTCC
AGATTCAGCATGGAGAATTATGACCACACTCAACATGTTAGGTGGGCGTCAAGTGATTGCAGCAGTGAAA
TGGGCAAAGGCGATACCAGGCTTCAGAAACTTACACCTGGATGACCAAATGACCCTGCTACAGTACTCAT
GGATGTTTCTCATGGCATTTGCCCTGGGTTGGAGATCATACAGACAATCAAGTGGAAACCTGCTCTGCTT
TGCTCCTGATCTGATTATTAATGAGCAGAGAATGTCTCTACCCTGCATGTATGACCAATGTAAACACATG
CTGTTTGTCTCCTCTGAATTACAAAGATTGCAGGTATCCTATGAAGAGTATCTCTGTATGAAAACCTTAC
TGCTTCTCTCCTCAGTTCCTAAGGAAGGTCTGAAGAGCCAAGAGTTATTTGATGAGATTCGAATGACTTA
TATCAAAGAGCTAGGAAAAGCCATCGTCAAAAGGGAAGGGAACTCCAGTCAGAACTGGCAACGGTTTTAC
CAACTGACAAAGCTTCTGGACTCCATGCATGAGGTGGTTGAGAATCTCCTTACCTACTGCTTCCAGACAT
TTTTGGATAAGACCATGAGTATTGAATTCCCAGAGATGTTAGCTGAAATCATCACTAATCAGATACCAAA
ATATTCAAATGGAAATATCAAAAAGCTTCTGTTTCATCAAAAATACGACCCCATGGCGATGCCGTATGCC
TCTCTTTCCCCGGCAGGCGACCGCCGCTCCTCCCCGGCCGCCACCGCCACCGCCTCCCTCCTCCCCTTCT
GCCGCTCCTCCCCCTTCTCCGCCGGCGGCAATGGCGGCATGGGGGAGGAGGCGCGGATGGACGGGAGGTG
GATGGCGAGGCCGGTGCCCTTCACGGCGGCGCAGTACGAGGAGCTGGAGCACCAGGCGCTCATATACAAG
TACCTGGTGGCCGGCGTGTCCGTCCCGCCGGATCTCGTGCTCCCCATCCGCCGCGGCATCGAGTCCCTCG
CCGCCCGCTTCTACCACAACCCCCTCGCCATCGGGTACGGATCGTACCTGGGCAAGAAGGTGGATCCGGA
GCCGGGCCGGTGCCGGCGCACGGACGGCAAGAAGTGGCGGTGCGCCAAGGAGGCCGCCTCCGACTCCAAG
TATTGCGAGCGCCACATGCACCGCGGCCGCAACCGTTCAAGAAAGCCTGTGGAAACGCAGCTCGTCTCGC
ACTCCCAGCCGCCGGCCGCCTCCGTCGTGCCGCCCCTCGCCACCGGCTTCCACAACCACTCCCTCTACCC
CGCCATCGGCGGCACCAACGGTGGTGGAGGCGGGGGGAACAACGGCATGTCCATGCCCGGCACGTTCTCC
TCCGCGCTGGGGCCGCCTCAGCAGCACATGGGCAACAATGCCGCCTCTCCCTACGCGGCTCTCGGCGGCG
CCGGAACATGCAAAGATTTCAGGTATACCGCATATGGAATAAGATCTTTGGCAGACGAGCAGAGTCAGCT
CATGACAGAAGCCATGAACACCTCCGTGGAGAACCCATGGCGCCTGCCGCCATCTTCTCAAACGACTACA
TTCCCGCTCTCAAGCTACTCTCCTCAGCTTGGAGCAACGAGTGACCTGGGTCAGAACAACAGCAGCAACA
ACAACAGCGGCGTCAAGGCCGAGGGACAGCAGCAGCAGCAGCCGCTCTCCTTCCCGGGGTGCGGCGACTT
CGGCAGCGGCGACTCCGCGAAGCAGGAGAACCAGACGCTGCGGCCGTTCTTCGACGAGTGGCCCAAGACG
AGGGACTCGTGGTCGGACCTGACCGACGACAACTCGAACGTCGCCTCCTTCTCGGCCACCCAGCTGTCGA
TCTCGATACCCATGACGTCCTCCGACTTCTCCGCCGCCAGCTCCCAGTCGCCCAACGGCATGCTGTTCGC
CGGCGAGATGTACGCGGCCGCTGCCATGCAGCAGCAACACCTGATGCAGATGAACCAGAGCATGATGGGG
GGCTACGCTTCCTCTACCACTGCCACCACTGATCTCATTCAGCAGTACCTGGATGAGAACAAGCAGCTGA
TCCTGGCCATCCTCGACAACCAGAACAACGGCAAGGTGGAGGAGTGCGCACGGAACCAAGCTAAGCTCCA
GCAGAACCTCATGTACCTCGCCGCCATCGCCGACAGCCAGCCTCCGCAGACGGCATCGCTGTCTCAGTAC
CCGTCCAACCTGATGATGCAGTCCGGGCCGCGGTACATGCAGCAGCAGTCGGCGCAGATGATGTCGCCGC
AGTCGCTGATGGCGGCGCGGTCGTCGATGATGTACGCGCAGCAGGCCATGTCGCCGCTCCAGCAGCAGCA
GCAGCAGCAGCAGCACCAGGCGGCCGCGCACGGCCAGCTGGGGATGTCCTCCGGCGCGACCACCGGGTTC
AACCTCCTGCACGGTGAGGCCAGCATGGGCGGCGGCGGCGGCGCCACTGGCAACAGCATGATGAACGCCA
GCGTCTTTTCGGACTATGGCCGCGGCGGCAGCGGCGCCAAGGAGGGGTCGACCTCGCTGTCGGCCGACGC
TCGCGGCGCCAACTCTGGCGCGCACAGCGGCGACGGGGAGTACCTCAAGGGCACCGAGGAGGAAGGAAGC
TAGGCTTGCTTTCGTTCGTATCATCGGTTTCGACAACGTTCGTCAAGTTCAATGCATCAGTTTCATTGCG
CACACACCAGAATCCTACTGAGTTTGAGTATTATGGCATTGGGAAAACTGTTTTTCTTGTACCATTTGTT
GTGCTTGTAATTTACTGTGTTTTTTATTCGGTTTTCGCTATCGAACTGTGAAATGGAAATGGATGGAGAA
GAGTTAATGAATGATATGGTCCTTTTGTTCATTCTCAAATTAATATTATTTGTTTTTTCTCTTATTTGTT
GTGTGTTGAATTTGAAATTATAAGAGATATGCAAACATTTTGTTTTGAGTAAAAATGTGTCAAATCGTGG
CCTCTAATGACCGAAGTTAATATGAGGAGTAAAACACTTGTAGTTGTACCATTATGCTTATTCACTAGGC
AACAAATATATTTTCAGACCTAGAAAAGCTGCAAATGTTACTGAATACAAGTATGTCCTCTTGTGTTTTA
GACATTTATGAACTTTCCTTTATGTAATTTTCCAGAATCCTTGTCAGATTCTAATCATTGCTTTATAATT
ATAGTTATACTCATGGATTTGTAGTTGAGTATGAAAATATTTTTTAATGCATTTTATGACTTGCCAATTG
ATTGACAACGCTCAGAGAGGATGCACATGTGACCGAGGGA
Features (pLannotate 1.2.2; 29 found; start..end, strand, type, name):
     32..56      +  misc_feature   RB T-DNA repeat: right border repeat from nopaline C58 T-DNA
    365..994     +  CDS            pVS1 StaA: stability protein from the Pseudomonas plasmid pVS1 (Heeb et al., 2000)
   1423..2496    +  CDS            pVS1 RepA: replication protein from the Pseudomonas plasmid pVS1 (Heeb et al., 2000)
   2562..2756    +  rep_origin     pVS1 oriV: origin of replication for the Pseudomonas plasmid pVS1 (Heeb et al., 2000)
   2818..2922    +  promoter       AmpR promoter: bla
   2923..3717    +  CDS            KanR: aminoglycoside phosphotransferase; aphA-3; confers resistance to kanamycin
   3888..4476    +  rep_origin     ori: high-copy-number ColE1/pMB1/pBR322/pUC origin of replication
   4612..4636    +  misc_feature   LB T-DNA repeat: left border repeat from nopaline C58 T-DNA
   4724..4898    -  polyA_signal   CaMV poly(A) signal: cauliflower mosaic virus polyadenylation signal
   4933..5625    -  CDS            HygR (fragment): aminoglycoside phosphotransferase from E. coli confers resistance to hygromycin
   5620..5809    -  intron         cat1 intron: castor bean catalase intron, modified
   5810..6148    -  CDS            HygR (fragment): aminoglycoside phosphotransferase from E. coli; aph(4)-Ia; confers resistance to hygromycin
   8037..8289    -  terminator     NOS terminator: nopaline synthase terminator and poly(A) signal
   9969..10349   -  CDS            cas12a (fragment): CS12A_FRATN - Also known as cpf1 From Francisella tularensis subsp. novicida (strain U112).
  10483..10887   -  CDS            cas12a (fragment): CS12A_FRATN - Also known as cpf1 From Francisella tularensis subsp. novicida (strain U112).
  12417..12974   -  CDS            cas12a (fragment): CS12A_FRATN - Also known as cpf1 From Francisella tularensis subsp. novicida (strain U112).
  12977..14962   -  promoter       Ubi promoter: maize polyubiquitin gene promoter
  14980..15069   +  CDS            lacI (fragment): lac repressor; lacI; The lac repressor binds to the lac operator to inhibit transcription in E. coli. This inhibition can be relieved by adding lactose or isopropyl-β-D-thiogalactopyranoside (IPTG).
  15082..15103   +  protein_bind   CAP binding site: CAP binding activates transcription in the presence of cAMP. E. coli catabolite activator protein
  15118..15148   +  promoter       lac promoter: promoter for the E. coli lac operon
  15152..15174   +  protein_bind   lac operator (fragment): The lac repressor binds to the lac operator to inhibit transcription in E. coli. This inhibition can be relieved by adding lactose or isopropyl-β-D-thiogalactopyranoside (IPTG). lac repressor encoded by lacI
  15208..15882   +  CDS            mRFP1: mRFP1 is a basic (constitutively fluorescent) red fluorescent protein published in 2002, derived from Discosoma sp.. It is reported to be a somewhat slowly-maturing monomer with low acid sensitivity.
  15930..16001   +  terminator     rrnB T1 terminator: transcription terminator T1 from the E. coli rrnB gene
  16017..16044   +  terminator     T7Te terminator: phage T7 early transcription terminator
  16082..18068   +  promoter       Ubi promoter: maize polyubiquitin gene promoter
  18065..18943   +  CDS            Nr3c1 (fragment): GCR_RAT - Also known as Grl. Experimental evidence at protein level: Swiss-Prot protein existence level 1. [Isoform A]: Has transcriptional activation and repression activity. Mediates glucocorticoid-induced apoptosis. Promotes accurate chromosome segregation during mitosis. May act as a tumor suppressor. May play a negative role in adipogenesis through the regulation of lipolytic and antilipogenic gene expression. From Rattus norvegicus (Rat).
  18953..20149   +  CDS            GRF4: GRF4_ORYSJ - Also known as GL2 From Oryza sativa subsp. japonica (Rice).
  20216..20860   +  CDS            GIF1 (fragment): GIF1_ORYSJ - Also known as AN3 From Oryza sativa subsp. japonica (Rice).
  20868..21499   +  terminator     E9 terminator: terminator and polyadenylation signal from the pea rbcS-E9 gene
