[The description below was written by a language model from this plasmid's Addgene catalogue record and pLannotate feature annotations shown in this document.]
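Description:
EC67908 is a roughly 21.5 kb plant expression binary vector built on the PICSL4723 backbone for Agrobacterium-mediated transformation, and it comes from a CRISPR mutagenesis toolkit developed for barley and wheat. Outside the T-DNA, it carries a high-copy ColE1/pUC-type origin for propagation in E. coli. The pVS1 origin with its RepA and StaA genes provides replication and stable maintenance in Agrobacterium. A kanamycin resistance gene gives bacterial selection. Nopaline-type left and right border repeats define the region transferred into the plant genome.

The T-DNA holds three plant transcription units assembled by Golden Gate-style cloning through BpiI sites that were destroyed in the process. Next to the left border is a hygromycin resistance gene (HptII), interrupted by a castor bean catalase intron and ending in a CaMV polyadenylation signal, which serves as the plant selectable marker. The annotation does not identify its promoter. A maize polyubiquitin promoter drives Cas12a with a NOS terminator. The feature table recognises this coding region only as scattered fragments resembling the Francisella novicida protein, so the exact orthologue or variant is not resolved by the record. A second maize ubiquitin promoter expresses a fusion of a rat glucocorticoid receptor fragment with sequences matching rice GRF4 and GIF1, terminated by the pea rbcS-E9 terminator. GRF-GIF chimeras are used to promote regeneration of transformed tissue, and a GR domain typically makes a fused protein's activity steroid-dependent.

Between the two ubiquitin-driven units sits a bacterial lac promoter–mRFP1 cassette with rrnB T1 and T7Te terminators. It most likely acts as a red-colony dropout marker at the position that receives guide RNA cassettes, since the record states that these must be added before the vector can be used for editing.
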