Addgene plasmid #211795: EC67908
Purpose: Over expresses Cas12a and GR-GRF-GIF. Must receive guide cassettes
Depositing lab: Wendy Harwood & Cristobal Uauy. Depositing organization: John Innes Centre. Publication: An optimised CRISPR Cas9 and Cas12a mutagenesis toolkit for Barley and Wheat. Lawrenson T, Clarke M, Kirby R, Forner M, Steuernagel B, Brown JKM, Harwood W. Plant Methods. 2024 Aug 13;20(1):123. doi: 10.1186/s13007-024-01234-y. PubMed 39138524.
Backbone
  Vector backbone: PICSL4723
  Vector type: Plant Expression
Growth in bacteria
  Bacterial resistance: Kanamycin, 50 μg/mL
  Growth temperature: 37°C
  Growth strain: DH5alpha
  Copy number: High Copy
Gene/Insert
  Gene/Insert name: HptII, Cas12a, GR-GRF-GIF
  Cloning method: Restriction Enzyme; 5′ cloning site BpiI (destroyed during cloning); 3′ cloning site BpiI (destroyed during cloning)
  Sequencing primers: 5′ whole plasmid sequencing
Terms and licenses: Academic/Nonprofit Terms; Industry Terms: Not Available to Industry
How to cite: EC67908 was a gift from Wendy Harwood & Cristobal Uauy (Addgene plasmid # 211795 ; http://n2t.net/addgene:211795 ; RRID:Addgene_211795)
